Addgene plasmid #178108: ATP1A1_G6_T804N_MTOR_I2017T_Dual_pegRNA
Purpose: Control vector for coselection for prime editing in human cells. Tandem expression of ATP1A1 T804N-G6 and MTOR-I2017T pegRNAs from two independent U6 promoters.
Depositing lab: Yannick Doyon. Depositing organization: Universite Laval. Publication: Marker-free co-selection for successive rounds of prime editing in human cells. Levesque S, Mayorga D, Fiset JP, Goupil C, Duringer A, Loiselle A, Bouchard E, Agudelo D, Doyon Y. Nat Commun. 2022 Oct 7;13(1):5909. doi: 10.1038/s41467-022-33669-z. PubMed 36207338.
Backbone
  Vector backbone: pU6-pegRNA-GG-acceptor
  Total vector size (bp): 2702
  Vector type: Mammalian Expression, CRISPR ; Prime editing
Growth in bacteria
  Bacterial resistance: Ampicillin, 100 μg/mL
  Growth temperature: 37°C
  Growth strain: DH5alpha
  Copy number: High Copy
Gene/Insert
  Gene/Insert name: ATP1A1 G6 T804N pegRNA + MTOR-I2017T pegRNA
  gRNA/shRNA sequence: GCAAACATTCCACTACCACT and GCATGCCAGAGGATGGCCACT
  Promoter: Tandem U6 promoters
  Cloning method: Restriction Enzyme; 5′ cloning site BsaI (destroyed during cloning); 3′ cloning site BsaI (destroyed during cloning)
  Sequencing primers: 5′ CAGGGTTATTGTCTCATGAGCGG; 3′ GGGAAACGCCTGGTATCTTT
Terms and licenses: Academic/Nonprofit Terms; Industry Terms: Not Available to Industry
Depositor comments: Control pegRNA vector derived from ATP1A1_G6_T804N_Dual_pegRNA. This vector can be used as a positive control for prime editing (PE3 in combination with ATP1A1_G8_MTOR_Nick_Exon-44_Dual_sgRNA) to co-target ATP1A1 (T804N) and MTOR to perform coselection for MTOR hyperactivating mutation I2017T. Please visit https://doi.org/10.1101/2021.11.02.464583 for bioRxiv preprint.
How to cite: ATP1A1_G6_T804N_MTOR_I2017T_Dual_pegRNA was a gift from Yannick Doyon (Addgene plasmid # 178108 ; http://n2t.net/addgene:178108 ; RRID:Addgene_178108)
