[The description below was written by a language model from this plasmid's Addgene catalogue record and pLannotate feature annotations shown in this document.]
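Description:
ATP1A1_G6_T804N_MTOR_I2017T_Dual_pegRNA is a compact 2,702 bp mammalian expression plasmid for prime editing in human cells, built on the pU6-pegRNA-GG-acceptor backbone. It is propagated in E. coli through a high-copy ColE1/pUC-type origin and selected with ampicillin via a β-lactamase gene driven by its native bla promoter. The plasmid carries no mammalian selection marker and no editor protein, so the prime editor must be supplied from a separate construct.

The payload consists of two independent cassettes arranged in tandem. In each, a human U6 RNA polymerase III promoter is followed by a spacer and the Streptococcus pyogenes Cas9 guide RNA scaffold. The pegRNA 3′ extensions (reverse-transcription template and primer-binding site) presumably lie downstream of each scaffold, although the feature table does not annotate them separately. The inserts were placed using BsaI sites that were destroyed during cloning. One pegRNA installs the T804N substitution in ATP1A1, and the other introduces I2017T in MTOR, described in the record as a hyperactivating mutation.

The design supports marker-free coselection: cells that acquire the selectable ATP1A1 edit are enriched for the simultaneous edit at the second locus. ATP1A1 encodes the Na+/K+-ATPase subunit targeted by ouabain, which is generally the selective agent in this kind of scheme, although the record does not name it. The depositor describes the plasmid as a positive-control vector derived from the parental ATP1A1_G6_T804N_Dual_pegRNA. It is intended for use in a PE3 configuration together with a companion dual-sgRNA plasmid that provides the complementary nicking guides for ATP1A1 and MTOR exon 44.
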