Features (pLannotate 1.2.2; 7 found; start..end, strand, type, name):
      1..241     +  promoter       U6 promoter: RNA polymerase III promoter for human U6 snRNA
    271..346     +  misc_RNA       gRNA scaffold: guide RNA scaffold for the Streptococcus pyogenes CRISPR/Cas9 system
    475..1063    -  rep_origin     ori: high-copy-number ColE1/pMB1/pBR322/pUC origin of replication
   1234..2094    -  CDS            AmpR: β-lactamase; bla; confers resistance to ampicillin, carbenicillin, and related antibiotics
   2095..2199    -  promoter       AmpR promoter: bla
   2262..2502    +  promoter       U6 promoter: RNA polymerase III promoter for human U6 snRNA
   2531..2606    +  misc_RNA       gRNA scaffold: guide RNA scaffold for the Streptococcus pyogenes CRISPR/Cas9 system
>Addgene plasmid #178108 | ATP1A1_G6_T804N_MTOR_I2017T_Dual_pegRNA | addgene full sequence | sequence record 350191 | Addgene NGS Result
GAGGGCCTATTTCCCATGATTCCTTCATATTTGCATATACGATACAAGGCTGTTAGAGAGATAATTAGAA
TTAATTTGACTGTAAACACAAAGATATTAGTACAAAATACGTGACGTAGAAAGTAATAATTTCTTGGGTA
GTTTGCAGTTTTAAAATTATGTTTTAAAATGGACTATCATATGCTTACCGTAACTTGAAAGTATTTCGAT
TTCTTGGCTTTATATATCTTGTGGAAAGGACGAAACACCGCATGCCAGAGGATGGCCACTGTTTTAGAGC
TAGAAATAGCAAGTTAAAATAAGGCTAGTCCGTTATCAACTTGAAAAAGTGGCACCGAGTCGGTGCGCTG
ACACGAGTGGCCATCCTCTGGTTTTTTTAAGCTTGGGCCGCTCGAGGTACCTCTCTACATATGACATGTG
AGCAAAAGGCCAGCAAAAGGCCAGGAACCGTAAAAAGGCCGCGTTGCTGGCGTTTTTCCATAGGCTCCGC
CCCCCTGACGAGCATCACAAAAATCGACGCTCAAGTCAGAGGTGGCGAAACCCGACAGGACTATAAAGAT
ACCAGGCGTTTCCCCCTGGAAGCTCCCTCGTGCGCTCTCCTGTTCCGACCCTGCCGCTTACCGGATACCT
GTCCGCCTTTCTCCCTTCGGGAAGCGTGGCGCTTTCTCATAGCTCACGCTGTAGGTATCTCAGTTCGGTG
TAGGTCGTTCGCTCCAAGCTGGGCTGTGTGCACGAACCCCCCGTTCAGCCCGACCGCTGCGCCTTATCCG
GTAACTATCGTCTTGAGTCCAACCCGGTAAGACACGACTTATCGCCACTGGCAGCAGCCACTGGTAACAG
GATTAGCAGAGCGAGGTATGTAGGCGGTGCTACAGAGTTCTTGAAGTGGTGGCCTAACTACGGCTACACT
AGAAGAACAGTATTTGGTATCTGCGCTCTGCTGAAGCCAGTTACCTTCGGAAAAAGAGTTGGTAGCTCTT
GATCCGGCAAACAAACCACCGCTGGTAGCGGTGGTTTTTTTGTTTGCAAGCAGCAGATTACGCGCAGAAA
AAAAGGATCTCAAGAAGATCCTTTGATCTTTTCTACGGGGTCTGACGCTCAGTGGAACGAAAACTCACGT
TAAGGGATTTTGGTCATGAGATTATCAAAAAGGATCTTCACCTAGATCCTTTTAAATTAAAAATGAAGTT
TTAAATCAATCTAAAGTATATATGAGTAAACTTGGTCTGACAGTTACCAATGCTTAATCAGTGAGGCACC
TATCTCAGCGATCTGTCTATTTCGTTCATCCATAGTTGCCTGACTCCCCGTCGTGTAGATAACTACGATA
CGGGAGGGCTTACCATCTGGCCCCAGTGCTGCAATGATACCGCGAGATCCACGCTCACCGGCTCCAGATT
TATCAGCAATAAACCAGCCAGCCGGAAGGGCCGAGCGCAGAAGTGGTCCTGCAACTTTATCCGCCTCCAT
CCAGTCTATTAATTGTTGCCGGGAAGCTAGAGTAAGTAGTTCGCCAGTTAATAGTTTGCGCAACGTTGTT
GCCATTGCTACAGGCATCGTGGTGTCACGCTCGTCGTTTGGTATGGCTTCATTCAGCTCCGGTTCCCAAC
GATCAAGGCGAGTTACATGATCCCCCATGTTGTGCAAAAAAGCGGTTAGCTCCTTCGGTCCTCCGATCGT
TGTCAGAAGTAAGTTGGCCGCAGTGTTATCACTCATGGTTATGGCAGCACTGCATAATTCTCTTACTGTC
ATGCCATCCGTAAGATGCTTTTCTGTGACTGGTGAGTACTCAACCAAGTCATTCTGAGAATAGTGTATGC
GGCGACCGAGTTGCTCTTGCCCGGCGTCAATACGGGATAATACCGCGCCACATAGCAGAACTTTAAAAGT
GCTCATCATTGGAAAACGTTCTTCGGGGCGAAAACTCTCAAGGATCTTACCGCTGTTGAGATCCAGTTCG
ATGTAACCCACTCGTGCACCCAACTGATCTTCAGCATCTTTTACTTTCACCAGCGTTTCTGGGTGAGCAA
AAACAGGAAGGCAAAATGCCGCAAAAAAGGGAATAAGGGCGACACGGAAATGTTGAATACTCATACTCTT
CCTTTTTCAATATTATTGAAGCATTTATCAGGGTTATTGTCTCATGAGCGGATACATATTTGAATGTATT
TAGAAAAATAAACAAATAGGGGTTCCGCGCACATTTCCCCGAAAAGTGCCACCTGACGTCGCTAGCTGTA
CATACCAAGGTCGGGCAGGAAGAGGGCCTATTTCCCATGATTCCTTCATATTTGCATATACGATACAAGG
CTGTTAGAGAGATAATTAGAATTAATTTGACTGTAAACACAAAGATATTAGTACAAAATACGTGACGTAG
AAAGTAATAATTTCTTGGGTAGTTTGCAGTTTTAAAATTATGTTTTAAAATGGACTATCATATGCTTACC
GTAACTTGAAAGTATTTCGATTTCTTGGCTTTATATATCTTGTGGAAAGGACGAAACACCGCAAACATTC
CACTACCACTGTTTTAGAGCTAGAAATAGCAAGTTAAAATAAGGCTAGTCCGTTATCAACTTGAAAAAGT
GGCACCGAGTCGGTGCGACATTCCCCAGAGGTAGTGGAATGTTTTTTTAAGCTTGGGCCGCTCGAGGTAC
CTCTCTACGTCGACTGGATCCGGTACCAAGGTCGGGCAGGAA
